Addgene plasmid #106377: pRPF215
Purpose: C. difficile transposon mutagenesis system. Shuttle vector containing tet-inducible Himar1 transposase and custom ErmR transposon
Depositing lab: Robert Fagan & Neil Fairweather. Depositing organization: Imperial College London. Publication: High-throughput analysis of gene essentiality and sporulation in Clostridium difficile. Dembek M, Barquist L, Boinett CJ, Cain AK, Mayho M, Lawley TD, Fairweather NF, Fagan RP. MBio. 2015 Feb 24;6(2):e02383. doi: 10.1128/mBio.02383-14. PubMed 25714712.
Backbone
  Vector backbone: pMTL960
  Backbone size w/o insert (bp): 6191
  Total vector size (bp): 9231
  Vector type: E. coli - C. difficile shuttle vector
Growth in bacteria
  Bacterial resistance: Chloramphenicol, 15 μg/mL
  Growth temperature: 37°C
  Growth strain: DH5alpha
  Growth instructions: Low copy in C. difficile following conjugation and selected with thiamphenicol
  Copy number: High Copy
Gene/Insert
  Gene/Insert name: Ptet-himar1-Ter(slpA)-transposon
  Insert size (bp): 3040
  Mutation: Codon optimised for C. difficile
  Promoter: Ptet
  Cloning method: Restriction Enzyme; 5′ cloning site KpnI (not destroyed); 3′ cloning site BstXI (not destroyed)
  Sequencing primers: 5′ CACCTCCTTTTTGACTTTAAGCCTACGAATACC; 3′ CACCGACGAGCAAGGCAAGACCG
Terms and licenses: Academic/Nonprofit Terms; Industry Terms: Not Available to Industry
How to cite: pRPF215 was a gift from Robert Fagan & Neil Fairweather (Addgene plasmid # 106377 ; http://n2t.net/addgene:106377 ; RRID:Addgene_106377)
