[The description below was written by a language model from this plasmid's Addgene catalogue record and pLannotate feature annotations shown in this document.]
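Description:
pRPF215 is a 9.2 kb E. coli–Clostridium difficile shuttle vector built on the pMTL960 backbone and designed as a delivery system for mariner-type transposon mutagenesis in C. difficile. In E. coli it replicates at high copy from a ColE1/pUC-type origin and is selected with chloramphenicol through the clostridial catP gene. The same marker confers thiamphenicol resistance in C. difficile, where the plasmid is recorded as low copy. An IncP oriT with the adjacent traJ gene (and a traI fragment) allows the plasmid to be mobilised by conjugation from an E. coli donor. The Gram-positive replicon that supports maintenance in C. difficile was not picked up by the automated annotation, so its identity is not stated in the record.

The roughly 3 kb payload, cloned between KpnI and BstXI sites, consists of a Himar1 transposase gene codon-optimised for C. difficile under the Ptet promoter, followed by the slpA terminator and a custom transposon carrying an erm gene. This gene encodes a 23S rRNA methylase that gives erythromycin (macrolide-lincosamide-streptogramin B) resistance. A divergently oriented tetR gene and a tet operator provide repression of the transposase until a tetracycline-class inducer is added, so transposition can be triggered on demand after the plasmid has been established. The transposase coding sequence and transposon ends are not annotated in the feature tables, and a short hit to a Drosophila U6 promoter within that region is almost certainly a spurious match. The Addgene and depositor sequences carry identical features and differ only in their start coordinate. The construct is used to generate large random insertion libraries, as in the associated work on genome-wide analysis of gene essentiality and sporulation in C. difficile.
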