Features (pLannotate 1.2.2; 9 found; start..end, strand, type, name):
   3293..3916    -  CDS            TetR: tetracycline repressor TetR; tetR from transposon Tn10; TetR binds to the tetracycline operator tetO to inhibit transcription. This inhibition can be relieved by adding tetracycline or doxycycline.
   4026..4044    +  protein_bind   tet operator: bacterial operator O1 for the tetR and tetA genes tetracycline repressor TetR
   4326..4344    +  promoter       dU6-3 promoter (fragment): RNA polymerase III promoter for Drosophila U6-3 snRNA (Port et al., 2014)
   5461..6195    +  CDS            erm: ERM_STREE - Experimental evidence at protein level: Swiss-Prot protein existence level 1. This protein produces a dimethylation of the adenine residue at position 2085 in 23S rRNA, resulting in reduced affinity between ribosomes and macrolide-lincosamide-streptogramin B antibiotics. From Streptococcus pneumoniae.
   6392..6487    -  CDS            traI (fragment): TRAI6_ECOLX - Experimental evidence at protein level: Swiss-Prot protein existence level 1. The initiation process of transfer DNA synthesis requires the interaction of at least three plasmid-specific components (TraH, I, and J) at the transfer origin resulting in the assembly of a specialised nucleoprotein complex - the relaxosome. Site- and strand-specific cleavage at the transfer origin is dependent on TraI and TraJ. From Escherichia coli.
   6525..6896    -  CDS            traJ: oriT-recognizing protein; traJ
   6929..7038    -  oriT           oriT: incP origin of transfer
   7417..8037    -  CDS            catP: CAT2_CLOPF - Protein inferred from homology: Swiss-Prot protein existence level 3. This enzyme is an effector of chloramphenicol resistance in bacteria. From Clostridium perfringens.
   8400..8988    -  rep_origin     ori: high-copy-number ColE1/pMB1/pBR322/pUC origin of replication
>Addgene plasmid #106377 | pRPF215 | depositor full sequence | sequence record 201425 | pRPF215 sequence 9231 bps
GTGCACCAATTTTTTACTTTTCTATTTTAGAATCTAGCATTTCCAATGCTTACTAATACTATTTTTGATT
TTTAACTTGTTTTAAAAAAGCACCTACTAATTAGGATTCTAGCTCTATATTCTAGTTATACATTCTCTAT
ATTCTAGCTCTATATTCTAGTTATACATTCTCTATATTCTAGCTCTATATTCTAGTTATACATTCTCTAT
ATTCTAGCTCTATATTCTAGTTATACATTCTCTATATTCTAGCTCTATATTCTAGTTATACATTCTCTAT
ATTCTAGCTCTATATTCTAGTTATACATTCTCTATATTCTAGCTCTATATTCTAGTTATACATTCTCTAA
AAAACATATATATATATACTACATATATATGTACAATTATTTTACCAAAAGAAATTTTTAAAACGGCTTA
ATTTCAATACTTTGATGCCATTTTTTTTTTGCAATTCTCGTACAATTATTTTACCAAAAGAAATTTTTAT
TAATTAGTTTTTTTGCATAAAAATAGGACTAGAAAATCAATTCTAATCCTATCAAAAATCTACTTGTTTA
ATCTATATGTATAGTACATAAATCCTCTATCATTTATTTTAGTTTCCCATACATCTAAAATTTTAGTATC
TAATAAAGATTCTATCATATTTGAAATTCTTTGCTGTGTTACTCCTAAATCTTTTGCTAATTCCTCTTGA
TTAATTCTTAATATATTTCCTTTTATTTTATCATCTTTGACCAATAAATCTTGCTTATATCTCATATGAG
TATATAATCTTAATTCTTCAGTTGAAATTATTCCCCAAATTACTGCCATGGTAACAAAGTAACTAATAGT
ATATTGTTTATCTATATTACATCTAACTTCTTTTACATTGTATGTATCTTTTATTCCTAGCTTTGTAACA
CCTTTTGTTTTTGTAATATAATCATTATGTTGAAGTTCTTTTAATGTTTCTCTTAATGTCTTTTCACTCA
TAACAATGTTTTTAACTTTCTTCTTACGTTTATAGGTTATCAGCTCCATTATATCGTCTATGTTTAATTC
TCTATCTTTATTGTTAAGTAACACATTATAGATAAACAATTGATTACCAGTCATTATTTTAACCCCTTTC
CTATTCTTATATTTCAAATCCTTTGAGTGCTTATGTGGCATATTGAACAAAGTATCTTCATCACTATATA
TAAAATCTGATTCTATTTTATTCCAACAATCACTATTAAACTCACAACCTGTACAACCAAAATTAACCGT
TTTAAGCTTCTCATACATATACTTGACTTGATATTCTAGCTCACTATTTGAAAGACTATTTTGTGATATA
TAGTTCCATTCTCTAGCAACGGATATTACTTGACTTAAACTTTTATTCCTCAATCTTAAAGTCACAACTA
TTTTTTGCAAATCTAGGTTTTTATGTCCATCTTTACTACCATTTTTTAAAATATCTACTATACAATTTGG
TAGCTTACTATCTAATATATATTTTGTATTAGTATTACCTACTGTTTTTACATCTTTGCAATATTTTTTA
GCTAACTTTTCTATGTCATATCTATATATATTTTTGTCTTGGTGTATTATTTTTACTTGTTTAGTAGTAT
TTTTAATATTATATGTATAAGGTACTCTTAATACTTGAGTAGATAAATTTGCTTGTTTATCTGCACCCAA
TTTATTTATTAATGTATTTGTAACTTCTGATACTAACTTAATGTTATTAGTTTTATTAATTAGCACATAA
ACATGGAATCCATTTCCACTATCAACTAGGATATGATAATGTAATCCTATCTTAGTAAATAAATTAATTA
TATCTTTATAATTAAAACCTTGTCCTAATTCTTTTTTGTCAAAATCAAATCCTAATGCATATCTATTTAT
TAAGTTTTCATTGGTTCCTGCTTTTCCATCAGTTGTACATAGGTTAAAAAATGTATTTTCATAATAAATA
TTTTTTGCGAAGGTAAATTCTACTATATCATCTATATTTTTAAAAAAAGTTGTTTTACTATATTCTTTAA
ATTCTTCTCCGAGTTCTAATTGTTTACTATTACTTTTATTATTTTGAAATACTCTAACATATTCATTATC
AATAAGATTATTTCCTTGTCCTATACCATCTCTAAATACTGCCATTAGAAATTTTTTCAACTTATATTTT
GAATCTAATTGTTCCATATATTTATTATCTCCTTATCTAGTTTTTTTAAGAGATAACACTACATTAAATA
TATACTTATTGACTAATCAACTTTTACAACTATTGAATAATTTTAGCTTAGTATGTATAATAATATTGTT
AAGATGCTAAAATTGATAGCAATATTATTATATAACTACAGATACTTAATCAGTTAGACCGATATTGGAG
TTGGTAGCTCCATAAACTCAATTGGTAGTTGAGTTGTCATTGTCTAGTAGTATTATCTCATTTTGTTGTT
ATCTTAAAATATTATTTTAAAAATACTCTGCTTGGTCGGCTTAGGGTATTTTTTTTGTTTAATTCCAATA
TTGGTTCAAACTCCTGTGTAATACTTTTGACACTTCCATCTGTATTGAATTGACAGTTGATATGGTATCT
CATTATTGGCTTGTTCTTATGTTTTTCTATGTATTTATTTTTTACTTTCAAATAATTTGTATTTCCATTT
TTAGTTATGTTTAACACACTATCCTTATTACTCAATAAAATTATTTTTTGTTTTAACATATGATTTATAG
AATCTAAAAATTGATATTGACTTATAATAGTACTTTCTACCTCTCTAGCTTTTTCTAGTGTTTCAAATTC
TTCAAACTCTGCTATATTGCTATAGTATAGCTTATCATTAATAATATTATCTGACAACTTTAATTCCATT
TTATAAAACAATTCCAAGTTATGTATAAAATTTTTAATGTTACAACATATAGACTTATTATTTGTTCTTA
TATGGTATCTCCATTTACTACTTCTAGCTCTCATGTTATATGCACAACTACTCCCAACATAAACATATAT
TGCTTGTTCTAACTCATATTTTTGTAAAATTTCAACATCATATCCAGTCAAATCGTACTCTCTCTTATAT
ACAAATGGTTTTTCTAATTTTTTGTTCAATAAATCTCCTCCTATTTCTTACTTAATTTAGCTAAAAATCT
ATTTATATTTCACCTCCTTTTTGACTTTAAGCCTACGAATACCATATTTATGATTATAACATCTTCTATT
TTTCCCAAATCCTTACATCTCCCCTAATTTTTAGACTTAAGGGCGAATTCTGCATCAAGCTAGCTTGGTA
CCTTAAGACCCACTTTCACATTTAAGTTGTTTTTCTAATCCGCATATGATCAATTCAAGGCCGAATAAGA
AGGCTGGCTCTGCACCTTGGTGATCAAATAATTCGATAGCTTGTCGTAATAATGGCGGCATACTATCAGT
AGTAGGTGTTTCCCTTTCTTCTTTAGCGACTTGATGCTCTTGATCTTCCAATACGCAACCTAAAGTAAAA
TGCCCCACAGCGCTGAGTGCATATAATGCATTCTCTAGTGAAAAACCTTGTTGGCATAAAAAGGCTAATT
GATTTTCGAGAGTTTCATACTGTTTTTCTGTAGGCCGTGTACCTAAATGTACTTTTGCTCCATCGCGATG
ACTTAGTAAAGCACATCTAAAACTTTTAGCGTTATTACGTAAAAAATCTTGCCAGCTTTCCCCTTCTAAA
GGGCAAAAGTGAGTATGGTGCCTATCTAACATCTCAATGGCTAAGGCGTCGAGCAAAGCCCGCTTATTTT
TTACATGCCAATACAATGTAGGCTGCTCTACACCTAGCTTCTGGGCGAGTTTACGGGTTGTTAAACCTTC
GATTCCGACCTCATTAAGCAGCTCTAATGCGCTGTTAATCACTTTACTTTTATCTAATCTAGACATCATT
AATTCCTCCTTTTTGTTGACATTATATCATTGATAGAGTTATTTGTCAAACTAGTTTTTTATTTCGATGC
CCTGGACTTCATGAAAAACTAAAAAAAATATTGACACTCTATCATTGATAGAGTATAATTAAAATAAGCT
TGATCGTAGCGTTAACAGATCTGAGCTCAATAATACTAGGAGGTTTTTATGGAAAAAAAAGAATTTAGAG
TATTAATAAAATATTGTTTTTTAAAAGGAAAGAATACAGTAGAAGCAAAAACATGGTTAGATAATGAATT
TCCAGATAGTGCACCAGGAAAAAGTACAATAATAGATTGGTATGCAAAATTTAAAAGAGGTGAAATGAGT
ACTGAAGATGGTGAAAGAAGTGGTAGACCAAAAGAAGTAGTAACTGATGAAAATATAAAAAAAATACATA
AAATGATACTTAATGATAGAAAAATGAAATTAATAGAAATAGCAGAAGCATTAAAAATAAGTAAAGAAAG
AGTAGGACATATAATACATCAATATTTAGATATGAGAAAATTATGTGCAAAATGGGTTCCAAGAGAATTA
ACATTTGATCAAAAACAACAAAGAGTAGATGATTCTGAAAGATGTTTACAATTATTAACAAGAAATACAC
CAGAATTTTTTAGAAGATATGTAACAATGGATGAAACATGGTTACATCATTATACACCAGAAAGTAATAG
ACAAAGTGCAGAATGGACAGCAACAGGTGAACCATCTCCAAAAAGAGGAAAAACACAAAAATCTGCTGGA
AAAGTAATGGCAAGTGTATTTTGGGATGCACATGGAATAATATTTATAGATTATTTAGAAAAAGGTAAAA
CAATAAATAGTGATTATTATATGGCATTATTAGAAAGATTAAAAGTAGAAATAGCTGCAAAAAGACCACA
TATGAAAAAAAAAAAAGTATTATTTCATCAAGATAATGCACCATGTCATAAAAGTTTAAGAACAATGGCA
AAAATACATGAATTAGGATTTGAATTATTACCACATCCACCATATAGTCCAGATTTAGCACCAAGTGATT
TTTTTTTATTTAGTGATTTAAAAAGAATGTTAGCAGGAAAAAAATTTGGTTGTAATGAAGAAGTAATAGC
AGAAACAGAAGCATATTTTGAAGCAAAACCAAAAGAATATTATCAAAATGGAATAAAAAAATTAGAAGGT
AGATATAATAGATGTATAGCATTAGAAGGTAATTATGTAGAATAATAAAGGCCTCGGATCCTATAAGTTT
TAATAAAACTTTAAATAGAAAAAGGCTTCTCTCATGAGAAGTCTTTTTTATTTAAAATAAATATAAAATA
AAATAGAGGCTATAAATAGCCTCTATTTTATGTGAGAAATCCCTAAATAAAAAGATGCCAGTGTGCTGGT
AACAGGTTGGCTGATAAGTCCCCGGTCTGACAGAAGCAAACTTAAGAGTGTGTTGATAGTGCAGTATCTT
AAAATTTTGTATAATAGGAATTGAAGTTAAATTAGATGCTAAAAATTTGTAATTAAGAAGGAGTGATTAC
ATGAACAAAAATATAAAATATTCTCAAAACTTTTTAACGAGTGAAAAAGTACTCAACCAAATAATAAAAC
AATTGAATTTAAAAGAAACCGATACCGTTTACGAAATTGGAACAGGTAAAGGGCATTTAACGACGAAACT
GGCTAAAATAAGTAAACAGGTAACGTCTATTGAATTAGACAGTCATCTATTCAACTTATCGTCAGAAAAA
TTAAAACTGAATACTCGTGTCACTTTAATTCACCAAGATATTCTACAGTTTCAATTCCCTAACAAACAGA
GGTATAAAATTGTTGGGAGTATTCCTTACCATTTAAGCACACAAATTATTAAAAAAGTGGTTTTTGAAAG
CCATGCGTCTGACATCTATCTGATTGTTGAAGAAGGATTCTACAAGCGTACCTTGGATATTCACCGAACA
CTAGGGTTGCTCTTGCACACTCAAGTCTCGATTCAGCAATTGCTTAAGCTGCCAGCGGAATGCTTTCATC
CTAAACCAAAAGTAAACAGTGTCTTAATAAAACTTACCCGCCATACCACAGATGTTCCAGATAAATATTG
GAAGCTATATACGTACTTTGTTTCAAAATGGGTCAATCGAGAATATCGTCAACTGTTTACTAAAAATCAG
TTTCATCAAGCAATGAAACACGCCAAAGTAAACAATTTAAGTACCGTTACTTATGAGCAAGTATTGTCTA
TTTTTAATAGTTATCTATTATTTAACGGGAGGAAATAATTCTATGAGTCGCTTTTGTAAATTTGGAAAGT
TACACGTTACTAAAGGCATAAAAATAAGAAGCCTGCAAATGCAGGCTTCTTATTTTTATGTGTTAGACCG
GGGACTTATCAGCCAACCTGTTACCAGTGTGCTGGAATTCGCCCTTAGGCTGCGCTAGGGACCTCTTTAG
CTCCTTGGAAGCTGTCAGTAGTAGGGGATCGGTCTTGCCTTGCTCGTCGGTGATGTACTTCACCAGCTCC
GCGAAGTCGCTCTTCTTGATGGAGCGCATGGGGACGTGCTTGGCAATCACGCGCACCCCCCGGCCGTTTT
AGCGGCTAAAAAAGTCATGGCTCTGCCCTCGGGCGGACCACGCCCATCATGACCTTGCCAAGCTCGTCCT
GCTTCTCTTCGATCTTCGCCAGCAGGGCGAGGATCGTGGCATCACCGAACCGCGCCGTGCGCGGGTCGTC
GGTGAGCCAGAGTTTCAGCAGGCCGCCCAGGCGGCCCAGGTCGCCATTGATGCGGGCCAGCTCGCGGACG
TGCTCATAGTCCACGACGCCCGTGATTTTGTAGCCCTGGCCGACGGCCAGCAGGTAGGCCGACAGGCTCA
TGCCGGCCGCCGCCGCCTTTTCCTCAATCGCTCTTCGTTCGTCTGGAAGGCAGTACACCTTGATAGGTGG
GCTGCCCTTCCTGGTTGGCTTGGTTTCATCAGCCATCCGCTTGCCCTCATCTGTTACGCCGGCGGTAGCC
GGCCAGCCTCGCAGAGCAGGATTCCCGTTGAGCACCGCCAGGTGCGAATAAGGGACAGTGAAGAAGGAAC
ACCCGCTCGCGGGTGGGCCTACTTCACCTATCCTGCCCGGCTGACGCCGTTGGATACACCAAGGAAAGTC
TACACGAACCCTTTGGCAAAATCCTGTATATCGTGCGAAAAAGGATGGATATACCGAAAAAATCGCTATA
ATGACCCCGAAGCAGGAAGGGCGAATTCTGCAGATCTGACCGGTCTCTGAAAATATAAAAACCACAGATT
GATACTAAAACCTTGGTTGTGTTGCTTTTCGGGGCTTAAATCAAGGAAAAATCCTTGTTTTAAGCCTTTC
AAAAAGAAACACAAGGTCTTTGTACTAACCTGTGGTTATGTATAAAATTGTAGATTTTAGGGTAACAAAA
AACACCGTATTTCTACGATGTTTTTGCTTAAATACTTGTTTTTAGTTACAGACAAACCTGAAGTTAACTA
TTTATCAATTCCTGCAATTCGTTTACAAAACGGCAAATGTGAAATCCGTCACATACTGCGTGATGAACTT
GAATTGCCAAAGGAAGTATAATTTTGTTATCTTCTTTATAATATTTCCCCATAGTAAAAATAGGAATCAA
ATAATCATATCCTTTCTGCAAATTCAGATTAAAGCCATCGAAGGTTGACCACGGTATCATAGATACATTA
AAAATGTTTTCCGGAGCATTTGGCTTTCCTTCCATTCTATGATTGTTTCCATACCGTTGCGTATCACTTT
CATAATCTGCTAAAAATGATTTAAAGTCAGACTTACACTCAGTCCAAAGGCTGGAAAATGTTTCAGTATC
ATTGTGAAATATTGTATAGCTTGGTATCATCTCATCATATATCCCCAATTCACCATCTTGATTGATTGCC
GTCCTAAACTCTGAATGGCGGTTTACAATCATTGCAATATAATAAAGCATTGCAGGATATAGTTTCATTC
CCTTTTCCTTTATTTGTGTGATATCCACTTTAACGGTCATGCTGTAGGTACAAGGTACACTTGCAAAGTA
GTGGTCAAAATACTCTTTTCTGTTCCAACTATTTTTATCAATTTTTTCAAATACCATCTAAGTTCCCTCT
CAAATTCAAGTTTATCGCTCTAATGAACAAAGATATTATACCACATTTTTGTGAATTTTTCAACTTGCCC
ACTTCGACTGCACTCCCGACTTAATAACTTCTTGAACACTTGCCGAAAAAGAAAAACTGCCGGGTACGTA
CCCGGGGATCGATCCCCGGCCGAGCGCTCTTCCGCTTCCTCGCTCACTGACTCGCTGCGCTCGGTCGTTC
GGCTGCGGCGAGCGGTATCAGCTCACTCAAAGGCGGTAATACGGTTATCCACAGAATCAGGGGATAACGC
AGGAAAGAACATGTGAGCAAAAGGCCAGCAAAAGGCCAGGAACCGTAAAAAGGCCGCGTTGCTGGCGTTT
TTCCATAGGCTCCGCCCCCCTGACGAGCATCACAAAAATCGACGCTCAAGTCAGAGGTGGCGAAACCCGA
CAGGACTATAAAGATACCAGGCGTTTCCCCCTTGAAGCTCCCTCGTGCGCTCTCCTGTTCCGACCCTGCC
GCTTACCGGATACCTGTCCGCCTTTCTCCCTTCGGGAAGCGTGGCGCTTTCTCATAGCTCACGCTGTAGG
TATCTCAGTTCGGTGTAGGTCGTTCGCTCCAAGCTGGGCTGTGTGCACGAACCCCCCGTTCAGCCCGACC
GCTGCGCCTTATCCGGTAACTATCGTCTTGAGTCCAACCCGGTAAGACACGACTTATCGCCACTGGCAGC
AGCCACTGGTAACAGGATTAGCAGAGCGAGGTATGTAGGCGGTGCTACAGAGTTCTTGAAGTGGTGGCCT
AACTACGGCTACACTAGAAGGACAGTATTTGGTATCTGCGCTCTGCTGAAGCCAGTTACCTTCGGAAAAA
GAGTTGGTAGCTCTTGATCCGGCAAACAAACCACCGCTGGTAGCGGTGGTTTTTTTGTTTGCAAGCAGCA
GATTACGCGCAGAAAAAAAGGATCTCAAGAAGATCCTTTGATCTTTTCTACGGGGTCTGACGCTCAGTGG
AACGAAAACTCACGTTAAGGGATTTTGGTCATGAAATGCAAGTTTCTAACTAACATACATCATAGTTACT
AAACTATGGTAACTATAATTTTATTAACTATATTAAGCACTGATTAGTACTATAACTCAATATAAGCATA
TCCCCTGTATCGTAACTAGAGAACCAAACGACGGAAAAAGCGATATAGATAAGTTTAGATA
