Features (pLannotate 1.2.2; 9 found; start..end, strand, type, name):
   2710..3333    -  CDS            TetR: tetracycline repressor TetR; tetR from transposon Tn10; TetR binds to the tetracycline operator tetO to inhibit transcription. This inhibition can be relieved by adding tetracycline or doxycycline.
   3443..3461    +  protein_bind   tet operator: bacterial operator O1 for the tetR and tetA genes tetracycline repressor TetR
   3743..3761    +  promoter       dU6-3 promoter (fragment): RNA polymerase III promoter for Drosophila U6-3 snRNA (Port et al., 2014)
   4878..5612    +  CDS            erm: ERM_STREE - Experimental evidence at protein level: Swiss-Prot protein existence level 1. This protein produces a dimethylation of the adenine residue at position 2085 in 23S rRNA, resulting in reduced affinity between ribosomes and macrolide-lincosamide-streptogramin B antibiotics. From Streptococcus pneumoniae.
   5809..5904    -  CDS            traI (fragment): TRAI6_ECOLX - Experimental evidence at protein level: Swiss-Prot protein existence level 1. The initiation process of transfer DNA synthesis requires the interaction of at least three plasmid-specific components (TraH, I, and J) at the transfer origin resulting in the assembly of a specialised nucleoprotein complex - the relaxosome. Site- and strand-specific cleavage at the transfer origin is dependent on TraI and TraJ. From Escherichia coli.
   5942..6313    -  CDS            traJ: oriT-recognizing protein; traJ
   6346..6455    -  oriT           oriT: incP origin of transfer
   6834..7454    -  CDS            catP: CAT2_CLOPF - Protein inferred from homology: Swiss-Prot protein existence level 3. This enzyme is an effector of chloramphenicol resistance in bacteria. From Clostridium perfringens.
   7817..8405    -  rep_origin     ori: high-copy-number ColE1/pMB1/pBR322/pUC origin of replication
>Addgene plasmid #106377 | pRPF215 | addgene full sequence | sequence record 205135 | Addgene NGS Result
CCTCTATCATTTATTTTAGTTTCCCATACATCTAAAATTTTAGTATCTAATAAAGATTCTATCATATTTG
AAATTCTTTGCTGTGTTACTCCTAAATCTTTTGCTAATTCCTCTTGATTAATTCTTAATATATTTCCTTT
TATTTTATCATCTTTGACCAATAAATCTTGCTTATATCTCATATGAGTATATAATCTTAATTCTTCAGTT
GAAATTATTCCCCAAATTACTGCCATGGTAACAAAGTAACTAATAGTATATTGTTTATCTATATTACATC
TAACTTCTTTTACATTGTATGTATCTTTTATTCCTAGCTTTGTAACACCTTTTGTTTTTGTAATATAATC
ATTATGTTGAAGTTCTTTTAATGTTTCTCTTAATGTCTTTTCACTCATAACAATGTTTTTAACTTTCTTC
TTACGTTTATAGGTTATCAGCTCCATTATATCGTCTATGTTTAATTCTCTATCTTTATTGTTAAGTAACA
CATTATAGATAAACAATTGATTACCAGTCATTATTTTAACCCCTTTCCTATTCTTATATTTCAAATCCTT
TGAGTGCTTATGTGGCATATTGAACAAAGTATCTTCATCACTATATATAAAATCTGATTCTATTTTATTC
CAACAATCACTATTAAACTCACAACCTGTACAACCAAAATTAACCGTTTTAAGCTTCTCATACATATACT
TGACTTGATATTCTAGCTCACTATTTGAAAGACTATTTTGTGATATATAGTTCCATTCTCTAGCAACGGA
TATTACTTGACTTAAACTTTTATTCCTCAATCTTAAAGTCACAACTATTTTTTGCAAATCTAGGTTTTTA
TGTCCATCTTTACTACCATTTTTTAAAATATCTACTATACAATTTGGTAGCTTACTATCTAATATATATT
TTGTATTAGTATTACCTACTGTTTTTACATCTTTGCAATATTTTTTAGCTAACTTTTCTATGTCATATCT
ATATATATTTTTGTCTTGGTGTATTATTTTTACTTGTTTAGTAGTATTTTTAATATTATATGTATAAGGT
ACTCTTAATACTTGAGTAGATAAATTTGCTTGTTTATCTGCACCCAATTTATTTATTAATGTATTTGTAA
CTTCTGATACTAACTTAATGTTATTAGTTTTATTAATTAGCACATAAACATGGAATCCATTTCCACTATC
AACTAGGATATGATAATGTAATCCTATCTTAGTAAATAAATTAATTATATCTTTATAATTAAAACCTTGT
CCTAATTCTTTTTTGTCAAAATCAAATCCTAATGCATATCTATTTATTAAGTTTTCATTGGTTCCTGCTT
TTCCATCAGTTGTACATAGGTTAAAAAATGTATTTTCATAATAAATATTTTTTGCGAAGGTAAATTCTAC
TATATCATCTATATTTTTAAAAAAAGTTGTTTTACTATATTCTTTAAATTCTTCTCCGAGTTCTAATTGT
TTACTATTACTTTTATTATTTTGAAATACTCTAACATATTCATTATCAATAAGATTATTTCCTTGTCCTA
TACCATCTCTAAATACTGCCATTAGAAATTTTTTCAACTTATATTTTGAATCTAATTGTTCCATATATTT
ATTATCTCCTTATCTAGTTTTTTTAAGAGATAACACTACATTAAATATATACTTATTGACTAATCAACTT
TTACAACTATTGAATAATTTTAGCTTAGTATGTATAATAATATTGTTAAGATGCTAAAATTGATAGCAAT
ATTATTATATAACTACAGATACTTAATCAGTTAGACCGATATTGGAGTTGGTAGCTCCATAAACTCAATT
GGTAGTTGAGTTGTCATTGTCTAGTAGTATTATCTCATTTTGTTGTTATCTTAAAATATTATTTTAAAAA
TACTCTGCTTGGTCGGCTTAGGGTATTTTTTTTGTTTAATTCCAATATTGGTTCAAACTCCTGTGTAATA
CTTTTGACACTTCCATCTGTATTGAATTGACAGTTGATATGGTATCTCATTATTGGCTTGTTCTTATGTT
TTTCTATGTATTTATTTTTTACTTTCAAATAATTTGTATTTCCATTTTTAGTTATGTTTAACACACTATC
CTTATTACTCAATAAAATTATTTTTTGTTTTAACATATGATTTATAGAATCTAAAAATTGATATTGACTT
ATAATAGTACTTTCTACCTCTCTAGCTTTTTCTAGTGTTTCAAATTCTTCAAACTCTGCTATATTGCTAT
AGTATAGCTTATCATTAATAATATTATCTGACAACTTTAATTCCATTTTATAAAACAATTCCAAGTTATG
TATAAAATTTTTAATGTTACAACATATAGACTTATTATTTGTTCTTATATGGTATCTCCATTTACTACTT
CTAGCTCTCATGTTATATGCACAACTACTCCCAACATAAACATATATTGCTTGTTCTAACTCATATTTTT
GTAAAATTTCAACATCATATCCAGTCAAATCGTACTCTCTCTTATATACAAATGGTTTTTCTAATTTTTT
GTTCAATAAATCTCCTCCTATTTCTTACTTAATTTAGCTAAAAATCTATTTATATTTCACCTCCTTTTTG
ACTTTAAGCCTACGAATACCATATTTATGATTATAACATCTTCTATTTTTCCCAAATCCTTACATCTCCC
CTAATTTTTAGACTTAAGGGCGAATTCTGCATCAAGCTAGCTTGGTACCTTAAGACCCACTTTCACATTT
AAGTTGTTTTTCTAATCCGCATATGATCAATTCAAGGCCGAATAAGAAGGCTGGCTCTGCACCTTGGTGA
TCAAATAATTCGATAGCTTGTCGTAATAATGGCGGCATACTATCAGTAGTAGGTGTTTCCCTTTCTTCTT
TAGCGACTTGATGCTCTTGATCTTCCAATACGCAACCTAAAGTAAAATGCCCCACAGCGCTGAGTGCATA
TAATGCATTCTCTAGTGAAAAACCTTGTTGGCATAAAAAGGCTAATTGATTTTCGAGAGTTTCATACTGT
TTTTCTGTAGGCCGTGTACCTAAATGTACTTTTGCTCCATCGCGATGACTTAGTAAAGCACATCTAAAAC
TTTTAGCGTTATTACGTAAAAAATCTTGCCAGCTTTCCCCTTCTAAAGGGCAAAAGTGAGTATGGTGCCT
ATCTAACATCTCAATGGCTAAGGCGTCGAGCAAAGCCCGCTTATTTTTTACATGCCAATACAATGTAGGC
TGCTCTACACCTAGCTTCTGGGCGAGTTTACGGGTTGTTAAACCTTCGATTCCGACCTCATTAAGCAGCT
CTAATGCGCTGTTAATCACTTTACTTTTATCTAATCTAGACATCATTAATTCCTCCTTTTTGTTGACATT
ATATCATTGATAGAGTTATTTGTCAAACTAGTTTTTTATTTCGATGCCCTGGACTTCATGAAAAACTAAA
AAAAATATTGACACTCTATCATTGATAGAGTATAATTAAAATAAGCTTGATCGTAGCGTTAACAGATCTG
AGCTCAATAATACTAGGAGGTTTTTATGGAAAAAAAAGAATTTAGAGTATTAATAAAATATTGTTTTTTA
AAAGGAAAGAATACAGTAGAAGCAAAAACATGGTTAGATAATGAATTTCCAGATAGTGCACCAGGAAAAA
GTACAATAATAGATTGGTATGCAAAATTTAAAAGAGGTGAAATGAGTACTGAAGATGGTGAAAGAAGTGG
TAGACCAAAAGAAGTAGTAACTGATGAAAATATAAAAAAAATACATAAAATGATACTTAATGATAGAAAA
ATGAAATTAATAGAAATAGCAGAAGCATTAAAAATAAGTAAAGAAAGAGTAGGACATATAATACATCAAT
ATTTAGATATGAGAAAATTATGTGCAAAATGGGTTCCAAGAGAATTAACATTTGATCAAAAACAACAAAG
AGTAGATGATTCTGAAAGATGTTTACAATTATTAACAAGAAATACACCAGAATTTTTTAGAAGATATGTA
ACAATGGATGAAACATGGTTACATCATTATACACCAGAAAGTAATAGACAAAGTGCAGAATGGACAGCAA
CAGGTGAACCATCTCCAAAAAGAGGAAAAACACAAAAATCTGCTGGAAAAGTAATGGCAAGTGTATTTTG
GGATGCACATGGAATAATATTTATAGATTATTTAGAAAAAGGTAAAACAATAAATAGTGATTATTATATG
GCATTATTAGAAAGATTAAAAGTAGAAATAGCTGCAAAAAGACCACATATGAAAAAAAAAAAAGTATTAT
TTCATCAAGATAATGCACCATGTCATAAAAGTTTAAGAACAATGGCAAAAATACATGAATTAGGATTTGA
ATTATTACCACATCCACCATATAGTCCAGATTTAGCACCAAGTGATTTTTTTTTATTTAGTGATTTAAAA
AGAATGTTAGCAGGAAAAAAATTTGGTTGTAATGAAGAAGTAATAGCAGAAACAGAAGCATATTTTGAAG
CAAAACCAAAAGAATATTATCAAAATGGAATAAAAAAATTAGAAGGTAGATATAATAGATGTATAGCATT
AGAAGGTAATTATGTAGAATAATAAAGGCCTCGGATCCTATAAGTTTTAATAAAACTTTAAATAGAAAAA
GGCTTCTCTCATGAGAAGTCTTTTTTATTTAAAATAAATATAAAATAAAATAGAGGCTATAAATAGCCTC
TATTTTATGTGAGAAATCCCTAAATAAAAAGATGCCAGTGTGCTGGTAACAGGTTGGCTGATAAGTCCCC
GGTCTGACAGAAGCAAACTTAAGAGTGTGTTGATAGTGCAGTATCTTAAAATTTTGTATAATAGGAATTG
AAGTTAAATTAGATGCTAAAAATTTGTAATTAAGAAGGAGTGATTACATGAACAAAAATATAAAATATTC
TCAAAACTTTTTAACGAGTGAAAAAGTACTCAACCAAATAATAAAACAATTGAATTTAAAAGAAACCGAT
ACCGTTTACGAAATTGGAACAGGTAAAGGGCATTTAACGACGAAACTGGCTAAAATAAGTAAACAGGTAA
CGTCTATTGAATTAGACAGTCATCTATTCAACTTATCGTCAGAAAAATTAAAACTGAATACTCGTGTCAC
TTTAATTCACCAAGATATTCTACAGTTTCAATTCCCTAACAAACAGAGGTATAAAATTGTTGGGAGTATT
CCTTACCATTTAAGCACACAAATTATTAAAAAAGTGGTTTTTGAAAGCCATGCGTCTGACATCTATCTGA
TTGTTGAAGAAGGATTCTACAAGCGTACCTTGGATATTCACCGAACACTAGGGTTGCTCTTGCACACTCA
AGTCTCGATTCAGCAATTGCTTAAGCTGCCAGCGGAATGCTTTCATCCTAAACCAAAAGTAAACAGTGTC
TTAATAAAACTTACCCGCCATACCACAGATGTTCCAGATAAATATTGGAAGCTATATACGTACTTTGTTT
CAAAATGGGTCAATCGAGAATATCGTCAACTGTTTACTAAAAATCAGTTTCATCAAGCAATGAAACACGC
CAAAGTAAACAATTTAAGTACCGTTACTTATGAGCAAGTATTGTCTATTTTTAATAGTTATCTATTATTT
AACGGGAGGAAATAATTCTATGAGTCGCTTTTGTAAATTTGGAAAGTTACACGTTACTAAAGGCATAAAA
ATAAGAAGCCTGCAAATGCAGGCTTCTTATTTTTATGTGTTAGACCGGGGACTTATCAGCCAACCTGTTA
CCAGTGTGCTGGAATTCGCCCTTAGGCTGCGCTAGGGACCTCTTTAGCTCCTTGGAAGCTGTCAGTAGTA
GGGGATCGGTCTTGCCTTGCTCGTCGGTGATGTACTTCACCAGCTCCGCGAAGTCGCTCTTCTTGATGGA
GCGCATGGGGACGTGCTTGGCAATCACGCGCACCCCCCGGCCGTTTTAGCGGCTAAAAAAGTCATGGCTC
TGCCCTCGGGCGGACCACGCCCATCATGACCTTGCCAAGCTCGTCCTGCTTCTCTTCGATCTTCGCCAGC
AGGGCGAGGATCGTGGCATCACCGAACCGCGCCGTGCGCGGGTCGTCGGTGAGCCAGAGTTTCAGCAGGC
CGCCCAGGCGGCCCAGGTCGCCATTGATGCGGGCCAGCTCGCGGACGTGCTCATAGTCCACGACGCCCGT
GATTTTGTAGCCCTGGCCGACGGCCAGCAGGTAGGCCGACAGGCTCATGCCGGCCGCCGCCGCCTTTTCC
TCAATCGCTCTTCGTTCGTCTGGAAGGCAGTACACCTTGATAGGTGGGCTGCCCTTCCTGGTTGGCTTGG
TTTCATCAGCCATCCGCTTGCCCTCATCTGTTACGCCGGCGGTAGCCGGCCAGCCTCGCAGAGCAGGATT
CCCGTTGAGCACCGCCAGGTGCGAATAAGGGACAGTGAAGAAGGAACACCCGCTCGCGGGTGGGCCTACT
TCACCTATCCTGCCCGGCTGACGCCGTTGGATACACCAAGGAAAGTCTACACGAACCCTTTGGCAAAATC
CTGTATATCGTGCGAAAAAGGATGGATATACCGAAAAAATCGCTATAATGACCCCGAAGCAGGAAGGGCG
AATTCTGCAGATCTGACCGGTCTCTGAAAATATAAAAACCACAGATTGATACTAAAACCTTGGTTGTGTT
GCTTTTCGGGGCTTAAATCAAGGAAAAATCCTTGTTTTAAGCCTTTCAAAAAGAAACACAAGGTCTTTGT
ACTAACCTGTGGTTATGTATAAAATTGTAGATTTTAGGGTAACAAAAAACACCGTATTTCTACGATGTTT
TTGCTTAAATACTTGTTTTTAGTTACAGACAAACCTGAAGTTAACTATTTATCAATTCCTGCAATTCGTT
TACAAAACGGCAAATGTGAAATCCGTCACATACTGCGTGATGAACTTGAATTGCCAAAGGAAGTATAATT
TTGTTATCTTCTTTATAATATTTCCCCATAGTAAAAATAGGAATCAAATAATCATATCCTTTCTGCAAAT
TCAGATTAAAGCCATCGAAGGTTGACCACGGTATCATAGATACATTAAAAATGTTTTCCGGAGCATTTGG
CTTTCCTTCCATTCTATGATTGTTTCCATACCGTTGCGTATCACTTTCATAATCTGCTAAAAATGATTTA
AAGTCAGACTTACACTCAGTCCAAAGGCTGGAAAATGTTTCAGTATCATTGTGAAATATTGTATAGCTTG
GTATCATCTCATCATATATCCCCAATTCACCATCTTGATTGATTGCCGTCCTAAACTCTGAATGGCGGTT
TACAATCATTGCAATATAATAAAGCATTGCAGGATATAGTTTCATTCCCTTTTCCTTTATTTGTGTGATA
TCCACTTTAACGGTCATGCTGTAGGTACAAGGTACACTTGCAAAGTAGTGGTCAAAATACTCTTTTCTGT
TCCAACTATTTTTATCAATTTTTTCAAATACCATCTAAGTTCCCTCTCAAATTCAAGTTTATCGCTCTAA
TGAACAAAGATATTATACCACATTTTTGTGAATTTTTCAACTTGCCCACTTCGACTGCACTCCCGACTTA
ATAACTTCTTGAACACTTGCCGAAAAAGAAAAACTGCCGGGTACGTACCCGGGGATCGATCCCCGGCCGA
GCGCTCTTCCGCTTCCTCGCTCACTGACTCGCTGCGCTCGGTCGTTCGGCTGCGGCGAGCGGTATCAGCT
CACTCAAAGGCGGTAATACGGTTATCCACAGAATCAGGGGATAACGCAGGAAAGAACATGTGAGCAAAAG
GCCAGCAAAAGGCCAGGAACCGTAAAAAGGCCGCGTTGCTGGCGTTTTTCCATAGGCTCCGCCCCCCTGA
CGAGCATCACAAAAATCGACGCTCAAGTCAGAGGTGGCGAAACCCGACAGGACTATAAAGATACCAGGCG
TTTCCCCCTTGAAGCTCCCTCGTGCGCTCTCCTGTTCCGACCCTGCCGCTTACCGGATACCTGTCCGCCT
TTCTCCCTTCGGGAAGCGTGGCGCTTTCTCATAGCTCACGCTGTAGGTATCTCAGTTCGGTGTAGGTCGT
TCGCTCCAAGCTGGGCTGTGTGCACGAACCCCCCGTTCAGCCCGACCGCTGCGCCTTATCCGGTAACTAT
CGTCTTGAGTCCAACCCGGTAAGACACGACTTATCGCCACTGGCAGCAGCCACTGGTAACAGGATTAGCA
GAGCGAGGTATGTAGGCGGTGCTACAGAGTTCTTGAAGTGGTGGCCTAACTACGGCTACACTAGAAGAAC
AGTATTTGGTATCTGCGCTCTGCTGAAGCCAGTTACCTTCGGAAAAAGAGTTGGTAGCTCTTGATCCGGC
AAACAAACCACCGCTGGTAGCGGTGGTTTTTTTGTTTGCAAGCAGCAGATTACGCGCAGAAAAAAAGGAT
CTCAAGAAGATCCTTTGATCTTTTCTACGGGGTCTGACGCTCAGTGGAACGAAAACTCACGTTAAGGGAT
TTTGGTCATGAAATGCAAGTTTCTAACTAACATACATCATAGTTACTAAACTATGGTAACTATAATTTTA
TTAACTATATTAAGCACTGATTAGTACTATAACTCAATATAAGCATATCCCCTGTATCGTAACTAGAGAA
CCAAACGACGGAAAAAGCGATATAGATAAGTTTAGATAGTGCACCAATTTTTTACTTTTCTATTTTAGAA
TCTAGCATTTCCAATGCTTACTAATACTATTTTTGATTTTTAACTTGTTTTAAAAAAGCACCTACTAATT
AGGATTCTAGCTCTATATTCTAGTTATACATTCTCTATATTCTAGCTCTATATTCTAGTTATACATTCTC
TATATTCTAGCTCTATATTCTAGTTATACATTCTCTATATTCTAGCTCTATATTCTAGTTATACATTCTC
TATATTCTAGCTCTATATTCTAGTTATACATTCTCTATATTCTAGCTCTATATTCTAGTTATACATTCTC
TATATTCTAGCTCTATATTCTAGTTATACATTCTCTAAAAAACATATATATATATACTACATATATATGT
ACAATTATTTTACCAAAAGAAATTTTTAAAACGGCTTAATTTCAATACTTTGATGCCATTTTTTTTTTGC
AATTCTCGTACAATTATTTTACCAAAAGAAATTTTTATTAATTAGTTTTTTTGCATAAAAATAGGACTAG
AAAATCAATTCTAATCCTATCAAAAATCTACTTGTTTAATCTATATGTATAGTACATAAAT
